>Addgene plasmid #18601 | T4 Lysozyme N144E WT* | addgene partial sequence | sequence record 24386 | 3primeUP
TANGAAAAAGCCCGCTCATTAGGCGGGCTCAGATCTGCTCATGNTTTGACAGCTTATCATCGATAAGCTT
CGGCAATAAATTCTTGATATGTTTTCATATGTTTCCTTTAAATATTTTAATTAGTAATTGTCTATTCAAG
TAATTGTGAATATACTATCACAATTCCAAGAGAAAGTAAACAGCTTTATAGATTTTTATACGCGTCCCAA
GTGCCAGTTCTAAACGTTGTAATGACTCGTTTTGCGCGCTCAGGTGTTTGATTATACCATCTACTTTTAG
CTAAGTTAACTGCTGCTTCATCCCAGCGTTTTTGTTGAAGCATACGTAAAGAGTTAGTAAATCCTGCCAC
ACCGGTTTCTCCCATTTGGAAAACCATATTAATCAATGCAGCGCGACGAACCGCATCAAGAGAATCATAA
ACCGGTTTTAATTTAGCATTTCTCAGAATTCCGCGAACAGCAGCATCAACATCCTGATTAAAGAGTTTTT
CAGCCTCATCTTTTGTAATTACACCATTAGTATTACGCCCAATAGCTTTATCTAATTCAGATTTAGCAGC
ATTAAGTGATGGACTTTTTGTAAGCAAATGACCGATGCCAATAGTGTAATAGCCTTCTGTGTCTTTATAG
ATTTTAAGTCTAAGACCTTCATCTATACGTAACATTTCAAATATATTCATAATACCTCCTAAGCATCGAT
GGATCCTGTTTCCTGTGTGAAATTGTTATCCGCTCACAATTCCACACATTATACGAGCCGA
