[The description below was written by a language model from this plasmid's Addgene catalogue record.]
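Description:
T4 Lysozyme N144E WT* is a bacterial expression plasmid built on the pHS1403 backbone (about 5 kb without insert) and carrying an approximately 600 bp insert encoding lysozyme from bacteriophage T4, the product of phage gene e. It is maintained in E. coli as a high-copy plasmid under ampicillin selection. The record does not state the origin of replication or the promoter that drives expression, and no feature table is provided, so the regulatory elements of the backbone cannot be described from the available information.

The insert sits between BamHI and HindIII sites, both of which were preserved during cloning, so the coding fragment can be excised or swapped. According to the depositor's comments, the BamHI site lies 27 bp from the start codon and the HindIII site 115 bp from the stop codon, meaning short untranslated flanks accompany the open reading frame. The encoded protein carries the substitution N144E, replacing asparagine at position 144 with glutamate, in the background labelled WT*. In the T4 lysozyme literature that label conventionally denotes a cysteine-free pseudo-wild-type, although the record itself does not define it. The alternative name is listed as A144E, which disagrees with the stated mutation on the original residue; the record does not resolve this. No tags or fusion partners are recorded.

The record does not state an intended use. Single-site variants of T4 lysozyme like this one are generally used to produce recombinant protein in bacteria for studies of how individual substitutions affect protein stability, folding and structure.
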