Addgene plasmid #18601: T4 Lysozyme N144E WT*
Depositing lab: Brian Matthews. Depositing organization: University of Oregon.
Backbone
  Vector backbone: pHS1403
  Backbone size w/o insert (bp): 5000
  Vector type: Bacterial Expression
Growth in bacteria
  Bacterial resistance: Ampicillin, 100 μg/mL
  Growth temperature: 37°C
  Growth strain: DH5alpha
  Copy number: High Copy
Gene/Insert
  Gene/Insert name: T4 Lysozyme (alt name: A144E)
  Species: Bacteriophage T4
  Insert size (bp): 600
  Mutation: N144E WT*
  GenBank ID: NP_049736
  Entrez Gene: e (a.k.a. T4p123)
  Cloning method: Restriction Enzyme; 5′ cloning site BamHI (not destroyed); 3′ cloning site HindIII (not destroyed)
  Sequencing primers: 5′ na; 3′ GGCGTATCACGAGGCCC
Terms and licenses: Academic/Nonprofit Terms; Industry Terms: Not Available to Industry
Depositor comments: The BamHI site is 27 bp from the ATG and the HindIII site is 115 bp from the stop.
How to cite: T4 Lysozyme N144E WT* was a gift from Brian Matthews (Addgene plasmid # 18601 ; http://n2t.net/addgene:18601 ; RRID:Addgene_18601)
